[The description below was written by a language model from this plasmid's Addgene catalogue record and pLannotate feature annotations shown in this document.]
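Description:
pETM33_DCUN1D1_PONY is a bacterial expression plasmid built on the pET-derived pETM33 backbone, designed to produce the PONY domain of human DCUN1D1 (also known as DCNL1 or SCCRO) as an N-terminally His- and GST-tagged fusion protein in E. coli. The sequenced plasmid is about 6.6 kb. It replicates through a ColE1/pMB1-type origin accompanied by the pBR322 bom region and the rop gene, which moderates copy number, and it is selected with kanamycin via an aminoglycoside phosphotransferase (KanR) gene. An f1 origin is also present, along with short remnants of the tetracycline resistance gene and other pBR322-derived sequences that are not functional markers.

The expression cassette is driven by a T7 promoter followed immediately by a lac operator and the strong T7 gene 10 ribosome binding site. The plasmid carries its own lacI gene, so transcription stays repressed until IPTG is added in a host that supplies T7 RNA polymerase, such as a BL21(DE3) derivative. The reading frame begins with a 6xHis tag, continues through Schistosoma japonicum glutathione S-transferase, and then runs into the DCUN1D1 fragment, which was inserted between NcoI and EcoRI sites that were destroyed during cloning. A T7 terminator closes the unit. The annotation also picks up a His-tag sequence and a short T7 gene 10-like fragment downstream of the insert; the record describes only N-terminal tags and does not indicate whether these downstream elements are translated.

The dual tag allows purification on nickel or glutathione resins. The construct comes from a set of human domain baits made for proteome-scale mapping of binding sites in intrinsically disordered protein regions.
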