Addgene plasmid #178473: pETM33_DCUN1D1_PONY
Purpose: Bacterial expression of human domain with His-tag and GST tag
Depositing lab: Ylva Ivarsson. Depositing organization: Uppsala University. Publication: Proteome-scale mapping of binding sites in the unstructured regions of the human proteome. Benz C, Ali M, Krystkowiak I, Simonetti L, Sayadi A, Mihalic F, Kliche J, Andersson E, Jemth P, Davey NE, Ivarsson Y. Mol Syst Biol. 2022 Jan;18(1):e10584. doi: 10.15252/msb.202110584. PubMed 35044719.
Backbone
  Vector backbone: pETM33
  Backbone size w/o insert (bp): 6017
  Vector type: Bacterial Expression
Growth in bacteria
  Bacterial resistance: Kanamycin, 50 μg/mL
  Growth temperature: 37°C
  Growth strain: DH5alpha
  Copy number: Unknown
Gene/Insert
  Gene/Insert name: DCUN1D1_PONY
  Species: H. sapiens (human); Synthetic
  Entrez Gene: DCUN1D1 (a.k.a. DCNL1, DCUN1L1, RP42, SCCRO, SCRO, Tes3)
  Promoter: T7/LacO
  Tag / fusion protein: His-GST (N terminal on insert)
  Cloning method: Restriction Enzyme; 5′ cloning site Nco1 (destroyed during cloning); 3′ cloning site EcoR1 (destroyed during cloning)
  Sequencing primers: 5′ CGGATCTGGAAGTTCTGTTCC; 3′ GAGTGCGGCCGCAAGCTTG
Terms and licenses: Academic/Nonprofit Terms; Industry Terms: Not Available to Industry
Depositor comments: Please visit https://www.biorxiv.org/content/10.1101/2021.04.13.439572v1 for bioRxv preprint. Growth in BL21 DE3 gold 37 C after induction with 1mM IPTG 4 hours 30 C. Insert: GRKKLEQLYNRYKDPQDENKIGIDGIQQFCDDLALDPASISVLIIAWKFRAATQCEFSKQEFMDGMTELGCDSIEKLKAQIPKMEQELKEPGRFKDFYQFTFNFAKNPGQKGLDLEMAIAYWNLVLNGRFKFLDLWNKFLLEHHKRSIPKDTWNLLLDFSTMIADDMSNYDEEGAWPVLIDDFVEFARPQIAGTKSTTV.
How to cite: pETM33_DCUN1D1_PONY was a gift from Ylva Ivarsson (Addgene plasmid # 178473 ; http://n2t.net/addgene:178473 ; RRID:Addgene_178473)
