Features (pLannotate 1.2.2; 21 found; start..end, strand, type, name):
      1..589     +  rep_origin     ori: high-copy-number ColE1/pMB1/pBR322/pUC origin of replication
    775..914     -  misc_feature   bom: basis of mobility region from pBR322
   1016..1207    -  CDS            rop: Rop protein, which maintains plasmids at low copy number; rop
   1224..1604    +  CDS            YPB1_ECOLX: Protein predicted: Swiss-Prot protein existence level 4. From Escherichia coli.
   1676..1967    -  CDS            TcR (fragment): tetracycline efflux protein; tet; confers resistance to tetracycline
   1982..2003    -  protein_bind   CAP binding site: CAP binding activates transcription in the presence of cAMP. E. coli catabolite activator protein
   2016..3098    -  CDS            lacI: lac repressor; lacI; The lac repressor binds to the lac operator to inhibit transcription in E. coli. This inhibition can be relieved by adding lactose or isopropyl-β-D-thiogalactopyranoside (IPTG).
   3099..3176    -  promoter       lacI promoter: lacI
   3184..3463    -  CDS            TcR (fragment): tetracycline efflux protein; tet; confers resistance to tetracycline
   3485..3503    +  promoter       T7 promoter: promoter for bacteriophage T7 RNA polymerase
   3504..3528    +  protein_bind   lac operator: The lac repressor binds to the lac operator to inhibit transcription in E. coli. This inhibition can be relieved by adding lactose or isopropyl-β-D-thiogalactopyranoside (IPTG). lac repressor encoded by lacI
   3543..3565    +  RBS            RBS: efficient ribosome binding site from bacteriophage T7 gene 10 (Olins and Rangwala, 1989)
   3578..3595    +  CDS            7xHis (fragment): 6xHis affinity tag
   3614..4267    +  CDS            GST26_SCHJA: Experimental evidence at protein level: Swiss-Prot protein existence level 1. GST isoenzymes appear to play a central role in the parasite detoxification system. Other functions are also suspected including a role in increasing the solubility of haematin in the parasite gut. From Schistosoma japonicum (Blood fluke).
   4289..4897    +  CDS            DCUN1D1 (fragment): DCNL1_HUMAN - Also known as DCN1 From Homo sapiens (Human).
   4941..4958    +  CDS            9xHis (fragment): 9xHis affinity tag
   4968..5017    +  CDS            SET1 (fragment): solubility-enhancement tag derived from T7 phage gene 10B
   5025..5072    +  terminator     T7 terminator: transcription terminator for bacteriophage T7 RNA polymerase
   5109..5537    +  rep_origin     f1 ori (sequence partly withheld): f1 bacteriophage origin of replication; arrow indicates direction of (+) strand synthesis
   5590..5647    +  promoter       AmpR promoter (fragment): bla
   5656..6471    -  CDS            KanR: aminoglycoside phosphotransferase; aph(3')-Ia; confers resistance to kanamycin in bacteria or G418 (Geneticin®) in eukaryotes
>Addgene plasmid #178473 | pETM33_DCUN1D1_PONY | addgene full sequence | sequence record 357308 | Addgene NGS Result
TTGAGATCCTTTTTTTCTGCGCGTAATCTGCTGCTTGCAAACAAAAAAACCACCGCTACCAGCGGTGGTT
TGTTTGCCGGATCAAGAGCTACCAACTCTTTTTCCGAAGGTAACTGGCTTCAGCAGAGCGCAGATACCAA
ATACTGTCCTTCTAGTGTAGCCGTAGTTAGGCCACCACTTCAAGAACTCTGTAGCACCGCCTACATACCT
CGCTCTGCTAATCCTGTTACCAGTGGCTGCTGCCAGTGGCGATAAGTCGTGTCTTACCGGGTTGGACTCA
AGACGATAGTTACCGGATAAGGCGCAGCGGTCGGGCTGAACGGGGGGTTCGTGCACACAGCCCAGCTTGG
AGCGAACGACCTACACCGAACTGAGATACCTACAGCGTGAGCTATGAGAAAGCGCCACGCTTCCCGAAGG
GAGAAAGGCGGACAGGTATCCGGTAAGCGGCAGGGTCGGAACAGGAGAGCGCACGAGGGAGCTTCCAGGG
GGAAACGCCTGGTATCTTTATAGTCCTGTCGGGTTTCGCCACCTCTGACTTGAGCGTCGATTTTTGTGAT
GCTCGTCAGGGGGGCGGAGCCTATGGAAAAACGCCAGCAACGCGGCCTTTTTACGGTTCCTGGCCTTTTG
CTGGCCTTTTGCTCACATGTTCTTTCCTGCGTTATCCCCTGATTCTGTGGATAACCGTATTACCGCCTTT
GAGTGAGCTGATACCGCTCGCCGCAGCCGAACGACCGAGCGCAGCGAGTCAGTGAGCGAGGAAGCGGAAG
AGCGCCTGATGCGGTATTTTCTCCTTACGCATCTGTGCGGTATTTCACACCGCAATGGTGCACTCTCAGT
ACAATCTGCTCTGATGCCGCATAGTTAAGCCAGTATACACTCCGCTATCGCTACGTGACTGGGTCATGGC
TGCGCCCCGACACCCGCCAACACCCGCTGACGCGCCCTGACGGGCTTGTCTGCTCCCGGCATCCGCTTAC
AGACAAGCTGTGACCGTCTCCGGGAGCTGCATGTGTCAGAGGTTTTCACCGTCATCACCGAAACGCGCGA
GGCAGCTGCGGTAAAGCTCATCAGCGTGGTCGTGAAGCGATTCACAGATGTCTGCCTGTTCATCCGCGTC
CAGCTCGTTGAGTTTCTCCAGAAGCGTTAATGTCTGGCTTCTGATAAAGCGGGCCATGTTAAGGGCGGTT
TTTTCCTGTTTGGTCACTGATGCCTCCGTGTAAGGGGGATTTCTGTTCATGGGGGTAATGATACCGATGA
AACGAGAGAGGATGCTCACGATACGGGTTACTGATGATGAACATGCCCGGTTACTGGAACGTTGTGAGGG
TAAACAACTGGCGGTATGGATGCGGCGGGACCAGAGAAAAATCACTCAGGGTCAATGCCAGCGCTTCGTT
AATACAGATGTAGGTGTTCCACAGGGTAGCCAGCAGCATCCTGCGATGCAGATCCGGAACATAATGGTGC
AGGGCGCTGACTTCCGCGTTTCCAGACTTTACGAAACACGGAAACCGAAGACCATTCATGTTGTTGCTCA
GGTCGCAGACGTTTTGCAGCAGCAGTCGCTTCACGTTCGCTCGCGTATCGGTGATTCATTCTGCTAACCA
GTAAGGCAACCCCGCCAGCCTAGCCGGGTCCTCAACGACAGGAGCACGATCATGCGCACCCGTGGGGCCG
CCATGCCGGCGATAATGGCCTGCTTCTCGCCGAAACGTTTGGTGGCGGGACCAGTGACGAAGGCTTGAGC
GAGGGCGTGCAAGATTCCGAATACCGCAAGCGACAGGCCGATCATCGTCGCGCTCCAGCGAAAGCGGTCC
TCGCCGAAAATGACCCAGAGCGCTGCCGGCACCTGTCCTACGAGTTGCATGATAAAGAAGACAGTCATAA
GTGCGGCGACGATAGTCATGCCCCGCGCCCACCGGAAGGAGCTGACTGGGTTGAAGGCTCTCAAGGGCAT
CGGTCGAGATCCCGGTGCCTAATGAGTGAGCTAACTTACATTAATTGCGTTGCGCTCACTGCCCGCTTTC
CAGTCGGGAAACCTGTCGTGCCAGCTGCATTAATGAATCGGCCAACGCGCGGGGAGAGGCGGTTTGCGTA
TTGGGCGCCAGGGTGGTTTTTCTTTTCACCAGTGAGACGGGCAACAGCTGATTGCCCTTCACCGCCTGGC
CCTGAGAGAGTTGCAGCAAGCGGTCCACGCTGGTTTGCCCCAGCAGGCGAAAATCCTGTTTGATGGTGGT
TAACGGCGGGATATAACATGAGCTGTCTTCGGTATCGTCGTATCCCACTACCGAGATATCCGCACCAACG
CGCAGCCCGGACTCGGTAATGGCGCGCATTGCGCCCAGCGCCATCTGATCGTTGGCAACCAGCATCGCAG
TGGGAACGATGCCCTCATTCAGCATTTGCATGGTTTGTTGAAAACCGGACATGGCACTCCAGTCGCCTTC
CCGTTCCGCTATCGGCTGAATTTGATTGCGAGTGAGATATTTATGCCAGCCAGCCAGACGCAGACGCGCC
GAGACAGAACTTAATGGGCCCGCTAACAGCGCGATTTGCTGGTGACCCAATGCGACCAGATGCTCCACGC
CCAGTCGCGTACCGTCTTCATGGGAGAAAATAATACTGTTGATGGGTGTCTGGTCAGAGACATCAAGAAA
TAACGCCGGAACATTAGTGCAGGCAGCTTCCACAGCAATGGCATCCTGGTCATCCAGCGGATAGTTAATG
ATCAGCCCACTGACGCGTTGCGCGAGAAGATTGTGCACCGCCGCTTTACAGGCTTCGACGCCGCTTCGTT
CTACCATCGACACCACCACGCTGGCACCCAGTTGATCGGCGCGAGATTTAATCGCCGCGACAATTTGCGA
CGGCGCGTGCAGGGCCAGACTGGAGGTGGCAACGCCAATCAGCAACGACTGTTTGCCCGCCAGTTGTTGT
GCCACGCGGTTGGGAATGTAATTCAGCTCCGCCATCGCCGCTTCCACTTTTTCCCGCGTTTTCGCAGAAA
CGTGGCTGGCCTGGTTCACCACGCGGGAAACGGTCTGATAAGAGACACCGGCATACTCTGCGACATCGTA
TAACGTTACTGGTTTCACATTCACCACCCTGAATTGACTCTCTTCCGGGCGCTATCATGCCATACCGCGA
AAGGTTTTGCGCCATTCGATGGTGTCCGGGATCTCGACGCTCTCCCTTATGCGACTCCTGCATTAGGAAG
CAGCCCAGTAGTAGGTTGAGGCCGTTGAGCACCGCCGCCGCAAGGAATGGTGCATGCAAGGAGATGGCGC
CCAACAGTCCCCCGGCCACGGGGCCTGCCACCATACCCACGCCGAAACAAGCGCTCATGAGCCCGAAGTG
GCGAGCCCGATCTTCCCCATCGGTGATGTCGGCGATATAGGCGCCAGCAACCGCACCTGTGGCGCCGGTG
ATGCCGGCCACGATGCGTCCGGCGTAGAGGATCGAGATCTCGATCCCGCGAAATTAATACGACTCACTAT
AGGGGAATTGTGAGCGGATAACAATTCCCCTCTAGAAATAATTTTGTTTAACTTTAAGAAGGAGATATAC
CATGAAACATCACCATCACCATCACAACACTAGTAGCAATTCCATGTCCCCTATACTAGGTTATTGGAAA
ATTAAGGGCCTTGTGCAACCCACTCGACTTCTTTTGGAATATCTTGAAGAAAAATATGAAGAGCATTTGT
ATGAGCGCGATGAAGGTGATAAATGGCGAAACAAAAAGTTTGAATTGGGTTTGGAGTTTCCCAATCTTCC
TTATTATATTGATGGTGATGTTAAATTAACACAGTCTATGGCCATCATACGTTATATAGCTGACAAGCAC
AACATGTTGGGTGGTTGTCCAAAAGAGCGTGCAGAGATTTCAATGCTTGAAGGAGCGGTTTTGGATATTA
GATACGGTGTTTCGAGAATTGCATATAGTAAAGACTTTGAAACTCTCAAAGTTGATTTTCTTAGCAAGCT
ACCTGAAATGCTGAAAATGTTCGAAGATCGTTTATGTCATAAAACATATTTAAATGGTGATCATGTAACC
CATCCTGACTTCATGTTGTATGACGCTCTTGATGTTGTTTTATACATGGACCCAATGTGCCTGGATGCGT
TCCCAAAATTAGTTTGTTTTAAAAAACGTATTGAAGCTATCCCACAAATTGATAAGTACTTGAAATCCAG
CAAGTATATAGCATGGCCTTTGCAGGGCTGGCAAGCCACGTTTGGTGGTGGCGACCATCCTCCAAAATCG
GATCTGGAAGTTCTGTTCCAGGGGCCCATGGGTCGTAAGAAACTGGAGCAGCTGTACAACCGTTATAAAG
ACCCGCAAGATGAAAACAAGATCGGTATTGACGGCATCCAGCAATTTTGCGACGATCTGGCGCTGGATCC
GGCGAGCATTAGCGTGCTGATCATTGCGTGGAAATTCCGTGCGGCGACCCAGTGCGAGTTTAGCAAGCAA
GAGTTCATGGACGGTATGACCGAGCTGGGCTGCGATAGCATCGAAAAGCTGAAAGCGCAGATTCCGAAGA
TGGAGCAAGAACTGAAAGAGCCGGGTCGTTTTAAGGACTTCTACCAGTTCACCTTTAACTTCGCGAAGAA
CCCGGGTCAAAAAGGCCTGGATCTGGAAATGGCGATCGCGTATTGGAACCTGGTGCTGAACGGCCGTTTT
AAATTCCTGGACCTGTGGAACAAGTTTCTGCTGGAGCACCACAAGCGTAGCATCCCGAAAGACACCTGGA
ACCTGCTGCTGGATTTCAGCACCATGATTGCGGACGATATGAGCAACTACGATGAGGAAGGTGCTTGGCC
GGTGCTGATCGACGATTTTGTTGAGTTCGCGCGTCCGCAGATTGCGGGCACCAAAAGCACCACCGTTTAA
GAATTCGAGCTCCGTCGACAAGCTTGCGGCCGCACTCGAGCACCACCACCACCACCACTGAGATCCGGCT
GCTAACAAAGCCCGAAAGGAAGCTGAGTTGGCTGCTGCCACCGCTGAGCAATAACTAGCATAACCCCTTG
GGGCCTCTAAACGGGTCTTGAGGGGTTTTTTGCTGAAAGGAGGAACTATATCCGGATTGGCGAATGGG
[124 nt withheld, positions 5109-5232]
C
[91 nt withheld, positions 5234-5324]
A
[49 nt withheld, positions 5326-5374]
CCTTTGACGTTGGAGTCCACGTTCTTT
[37 nt withheld, positions 5402-5438]
ACCCTATCTCGGTCTATTCTTTTGATTTATAAGGGATTTTGCCGATTTCGGCCTATTGGTTAAAAAATGA
GCTGATTTAACAAAAATTTAACGCGAATTTTAACAAAATATTAACGCTTACAATTTAGGTGGCACTTTTC
GGGGAAATGTGCGCGGAACCCCTATTTGTTTATTTTTCTAAATACATTCAAATATGTATCCGCTCATGAA
TTAATTCTTAGAAAAACTCATCGAGCATCAAATGAAACTGCAATTTATTCATATCAGGATTATCAATACC
ATATTTTTGAAAAAGCCGTTTCTGTAATGAAGGAGAAAACTCACCGAGGCAGTTCCATAGGATGGCAAGA
TCCTGGTATCGGTCTGCGATTCCGACTCGTCCAACATCAATACAACCTATTAATTTCCCCTCGTCAAAAA
TAAGGTTATCAAGTGAGAAATCACCATGAGTGACGACTGAATCCGGTGAGAATGGCAAAAGTTTATGCAT
TTCTTTCCAGACTTGTTCAACAGGCCAGCCATTACGCTCGTCATCAAAATCACTCGCATCAACCAAACCG
TTATTCATTCGTGATTGCGCCTGAGCGAGACGAAATACGCGATCGCTGTTAAAAGGACAATTACAAACAG
GAATCGAATGCAACCGGCGCAGGAACACTGCCAGCGCATCAACAATATTTTCACCTGAATCAGGATATTC
TTCTAATACCTGGAATGCTGTTTTCCCGGGGATCGCAGTGGTGAGTAACCATGCATCATCAGGAGTACGG
ATAAAATGCTTGATGGTCGGAAGAGGCATAAATTCCGTCAGCCAGTTTAGTCTGACCATCTCATCTGTAA
CATCATTGGCAACGCTACCTTTGCCATGTTTCAGAAACAACTCTGGCGCATCGGGCTTCCCATACAATCG
ATAGATTGTCGCACCTGATTGCCCGACATTATCGCGAGCCCATTTATACCCATATAAATCAGCATCCATG
TTGGAATTTAATCGCGGCCTAGAGCAAGACGTTTCCCGTTGAATATGGCTCATAACACCCCTTGTATTAC
TGTTTATGTAAGCAGACAGTTTTATTGTTCATGACCAAAATCCCTTAACGTGAGTTTTCGTTCCACTGAG
CGTCAGACCCCGTAGAAAAGATCAAAGGATCTTC
